Addgene plasmid #33241: pcDNA1 3XFlag ATXN1[15Q]-delAXH
Depositing lab: Huda Zoghbi. Depositing organization: Baylor College of Medicine. Publication: ATAXIN-1 interacts with the repressor Capicua in its native complex to cause SCA1 neuropathology. Lam YC, Bowman AB, Jafar-Nejad P, Lim J, Richman R, Fryer JD, Hyun ED, Duvick LA, Orr HT, Botas J, Zoghbi HY. Cell. 2006 Dec 29;127(7):1335-47. 10.1016/j.cell.2006.11.038 PubMed 17190598.
Backbone
  Vector backbone: pcDNA1.1
  Backbone manufacturer: Invitrogen
  Vector type: Mammalian Expression
Growth in bacteria
  Bacterial resistance: Ampicillin, 100 μg/mL
  Growth temperature: 37°C
  Growth strain: DH10B
  Copy number: High Copy
Gene/Insert
  Gene/Insert name: ATXN1[2Q]-delAXH
  Species: H. sapiens (human)
  Entrez Gene: ATXN1 (a.k.a. ATX1, D6S504E, SCA1)
  Promoter: CMV
  Tag / fusion protein: 3xflag
  Cloning method: Unknown
  Sequencing primers: 5′ CMV-F
Terms and licenses: Academic/Nonprofit Terms; Industry Terms: Not Available to Industry
How to cite: pcDNA1 3XFlag ATXN1[15Q]-delAXH was a gift from Huda Zoghbi (Addgene plasmid # 33241 ; http://n2t.net/addgene:33241 ; RRID:Addgene_33241)
