[The description below was written by a language model from this plasmid's Addgene catalogue record.]
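Description:
pcDNA1 3XFlag ATXN1[15Q]-delAXH is a mammalian expression plasmid built on the commercial pcDNA1.1 backbone. It carries a human ATXN1 (ataxin-1, the gene mutated in spinocerebellar ataxia type 1) coding sequence under the CMV promoter, a strong constitutive viral promoter suited to transient expression in transfected mammalian cells. In bacteria the plasmid is maintained at high copy and selected with ampicillin. No feature table accompanies the record, so the origin of replication, polyadenylation signal and other backbone elements are not documented here, and the cloning method is listed as unknown.

The encoded protein is fused to a 3xFLAG epitope tag, which allows detection by immunoblotting and recovery by immunoprecipitation with anti-FLAG antibodies; the record does not say at which terminus the tag sits. The "delAXH" designation indicates a deletion of the AXH domain, a conserved region of ataxin-1 known to mediate protein–protein interactions. The record is inconsistent about the polyglutamine tract: the plasmid name gives 15 glutamines, whereas the insert field is labelled 2Q, so the repeat length should be confirmed by sequencing. Either value would be a short, non-expanded tract rather than a disease-length expansion.

The associated publication concerns the interaction of ataxin-1 with the transcriptional repressor Capicua in SCA1 pathology. This suggests the construct serves as a domain-deletion mutant for testing whether the AXH domain is required for such interactions, probably alongside full-length tagged ATXN1 constructs, although the record does not state the intended use explicitly.
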