>Addgene plasmid #33241 | pcDNA1 3XFlag ATXN1[15Q]-delAXH | addgene partial sequence | sequence record 82879 | CMV-F 5'-CGCAAATGGGCGGTAGGCGTG-3'
AGCTCGTTTAGTGAACCGTCAGAATTAACCATGGACTACAAAGACCATGACGGTGATTATAAAGATCATG
ACATCGATTACAAGGATGACGATGACAAGCTTGCGGCCGCGAATTCAATGAAATCCAACCAAGAGCGGAG
CAACGAATGCCTGCCTCCCAAGAAGCGCGAGATCCCCGCCACCAGCCGGTCCTCCGAGGAGAAGGCCCCT
ACCCTGCCCAGCGACAACCACCGGGTGGAGGGCACAGCATGGCTCCCGGGCAACCCTGGTGGCCGGGGCC
ACGGGGGCGGGAGGCATGGGCCGGCAGGGACCTCGGTGGAGCTTGGTTTACAACAGGGAATAGGTTTACA
CAAAGCATTGTCCACAGGGCTGGACTACTCCCCGCCCAGCGCTCCCAGGTCTGTCCCCGTGGCCACCACG
CTGCCTGCCGCGTACGCCACCCCGCAGCCAGGGACCCCGGTGTCCCCCGTACAGTACGCTCACCTGCCGC
ACACCTTCCAGTTCATTGGGTCCTCCCAATACAGTGGAACCTATGCCAGCTTCATCCCATCACAGCTGAT
CCCCCCAACCGCCAACCCCGTCACCAGTGCAGTGGCCTCGGCCGCAGGGGCCACCACTCCATCCCAGCGC
TCCCAGCTGGAGGCCTATTCCACTCTGCTGGCCAACATGGGCAGTCTGAGCCAGACGCCGGGACACAAGG
CTGAGCAGCAGCAGCAGCAGCAGCAGCAGCAGCAGCAGCAGCAGCAGCAGCAGCACCTCAGCAGGGCTCC
GGGGCTCATCACCCCGGGGTCCCCCCCACCAGCCCAGCAGAACCAGTACGTCCACATTTCCAGTTCTCCG
CAGAACACCGGCCGCACCGCCTCTCCTCCGG
